Addgene plasmid #169441: pAAV-SEP-GluA1 TKIT
Purpose: Expression of 2 guides + donor DNA
Depositing lab: Richard Huganir. Depositing organization: Johns Hopkins University and School of Medicine. Publication: An optimized CRISPR/Cas9 approach for precise genome editing in neurons. Fang H, Bygrave AM, Roth RH, Johnson RC, Huganir RL. Elife. 2021 Mar 10;10. pii: 65202. doi: 10.7554/eLife.65202. PubMed 33689678.
Backbone
  Vector backbone: pAAV
  Vector type: AAV, CRISPR
Growth in bacteria
  Bacterial resistance: Ampicillin, 100 μg/mL
  Growth temperature: 30°C
  Growth strain: NEB Stable
  Copy number: High Copy
Gene/Insert
  Gene/Insert name: Super ecliptic pHluorin (SEP)
  gRNA/shRNA sequence: Unknown
  Species: M. musculus (mouse)
  Cloning method: Gibson Cloning
Terms and licenses: Academic/Nonprofit Terms; Industry Terms: Not Available to Industry
How to cite: pAAV-SEP-GluA1 TKIT was a gift from Richard Huganir (Addgene plasmid # 169441 ; http://n2t.net/addgene:169441 ; RRID:Addgene_169441)
