[The description below was written by a language model from this plasmid's Addgene catalogue record and pLannotate feature annotations shown in this document.]
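Description:
pAAV-SEP-GluA1 TKIT is an adeno-associated virus transfer plasmid of about 5.1 kb, built on a pAAV backbone and catalogued as an AAV/CRISPR vector for expressing two guide RNAs together with donor DNA. In bacteria it replicates from a high-copy ColE1/pUC-type origin and is selected with ampicillin through the AmpR (β-lactamase) cassette. An f1 phage origin is also present, and short bom and rop matches are backbone remnants. The payload sits between AAV2 inverted terminal repeats, which allow it to be packaged into recombinant AAV particles. The downstream ITR is annotated in full, while only short fragments were detected at the upstream end. This is a common result for these repetitive, recombination-prone elements.

Between the ITRs there are two functional modules. The first is a coding sequence for super ecliptic pHluorin (SEP), a pH-sensitive GFP variant that fluoresces at neutral pH and is nearly dark in acidic compartments. No promoter is annotated upstream of SEP, which fits its role as donor DNA for genomic insertion rather than as an independent expression cassette. The unannotated sequence on either side of SEP presumably belongs to the donor, but the record does not describe it. The second module consists of two tandem human U6 promoter cassettes, each driving a Streptococcus pyogenes Cas9 guide RNA scaffold. The guide sequences are listed as unknown.

No Cas9 gene is annotated, so the nuclease must be provided separately. The construct name, the mouse species field and the associated work on optimized genome editing in neurons indicate that it is used to knock SEP into the endogenous mouse GluA1 AMPA receptor subunit gene, so that the native receptor carries a pH-sensitive tag.
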