Features (pLannotate 1.2.2; 17 found; start..end, strand, type, name):
     12..39      +  repeat_region  AAV2 ITR (fragment): inverted terminal repeat of adeno-associated virus serotype 2 inverted
     68..95      +  repeat_region  AAV2 ITR (fragment): inverted terminal repeat of adeno-associated virus serotype 2 inverted
    344..1055    +  CDS            superecliptic pHluorin (fragment): pH-sensitive mutant of green fluorescent protein (Ng et al., 2002) excited strongly by blue light at neutral pH but minimally fluorescent at acidic pH
   1377..1617    +  promoter       U6 promoter: RNA polymerase III promoter for human U6 snRNA
   1646..1721    +  misc_RNA       gRNA scaffold: guide RNA scaffold for the Streptococcus pyogenes CRISPR/Cas9 system
   1728..1771    +  misc_RNA       gRNA scaffold (fragment): guide RNA scaffold for the Streptococcus pyogenes CRISPR/Cas9 system
   1812..2052    +  promoter       U6 promoter: RNA polymerase III promoter for human U6 snRNA
   2082..2157    +  misc_RNA       gRNA scaffold: guide RNA scaffold for the Streptococcus pyogenes CRISPR/Cas9 system
   2164..2207    +  misc_RNA       gRNA scaffold (fragment): guide RNA scaffold for the Streptococcus pyogenes CRISPR/Cas9 system
   2319..2459    +  repeat_region  AAV2 ITR: inverted terminal repeat of adeno-associated virus serotype 2 inverted
   2464..2515    -  misc_feature   bom (fragment): basis of mobility region from pBR322
   2534..2989    +  rep_origin     f1 ori (sequence partly withheld): f1 bacteriophage origin of replication; arrow indicates direction of (+) strand synthesis
   2990..3039    -  misc_feature   bom (fragment): basis of mobility region from pBR322
   3141..3176    -  CDS            rop (fragment): Rop protein, which maintains plasmids at low copy number; rop
   3271..3375    +  promoter       AmpR promoter: bla
   3376..4236    +  CDS            AmpR: β-lactamase; bla; confers resistance to ampicillin, carbenicillin, and related antibiotics
   4407..4995    +  rep_origin     ori: high-copy-number ColE1/pMB1/pBR322/pUC origin of replication
>Addgene plasmid #169441 | pAAV-SEP-GluA1 TKIT | addgene full sequence | sequence record 335504 | Addgene NGS Result
CCTGCAGGCAGCTGCGCGCTCGCTCGCTCACTGAGGCCGCCCGGGCGTCGGGCGACCTTTGGTCGCCCGG
CCTCAGTGAGCGAGCGAGCGCGCAGAGAGGGAGTGGCCAACTCCATCACTAGGGGTTCCTGCGGCCGCTG
CAGAGGGCCCGTCGACACATTTCCCCGACTCGAGAATTCTGACGTCATTATTATCAGGGCCTTCCTGGTG
TTCCATTGCTAAGGTTGGACCAGGGCTTCTTTTTCGCCAATGTAAAAAGGAATATGCCGTACATCTTTGC
CTTTTTCTGCACCGGTTTTCTAGGTGCGGTTGTGGGTGCCAATTCTAGTGGTGGCGGTGGCTCGAGTAAA
GGAGAAGAACTTTTCACTGGAGTTGTCCCAATTCTTGTTGAATTAGATGGTGATGTTAATGGGCACAAAT
TTTCTGTCAGTGGAGAGGGTGAAGGTGATGCAACATACGGAAAACTTACCCTTAAATTTATTTGCACTAC
TGGAAAACTACCTGTTCCTTGGCCAACACTTGTCACTACTTTAACTTATGGTGTTCAATGCTTTTCAAGA
TACCCAGATCATATGAAACGGCATGACTTTTTCAAGAGTGCCATGCCCGAAGGTTATGTACAGGAAAGAA
CTATATTTTTCAAAGATGACGGGAACTACAAGACACGTGCTGAAGTCAAGTTTGAAGGTGATACCCTTGT
TAATAGAATCGAGTTAAAAGGTATTGATTTTAAAGAAGATGGAAACATTCTTGGACACAAATTGGAATAC
AACTATAACGATCACCAGGTGTACATCATGGCAGACAAACAAAAGAATGGAATCAAAGCTAACTTCAAAA
TTAGACACAACATTGAAGATGGAGGCGTTCAACTAGCAGACCATTATCAACAAAATACTCCAATTGGCGA
TGGGCCCGTCCTTTTACCAGACAACCATTACCTGTTTACAACTTCTACTCTTTCGAAAGATCCCAACGAA
AAGAGAGACCACATGGTCCTTCTTGAGTTTGTAACAGCTGCTGGGATTACACATGGCATGGATGAACTAT
ACAAAGGTGGCGGTGGCTCGGGCGGAGGTGGGTCGGGTGGCGGCGGATCAGGCGGTGGCGGATCCTTCCC
CAACAATATCCAGATAGGTGAGTGAGAGGGGCAGCTGGGGAGGGACTTTGGGGATCTGGCCAGGATTTTC
TTTTTCGTTTTTTTCTTTTTCTTTTTTCTTTTTTTTTATTTGGAGGGGAGATTTCTCAACCCATTCTCAG
TCGGAGCTGTTGTGCTTAGCAATGGAACACCACCAACCATAGATTTGGTCTTCCCACATCATGGTTTTTA
CCTCCTGAATTCGGATCCCTCGAGCGCTGGCCTTTTGCTCACATGTGAGGGCCTATTTCCCATGATTCCT
TCATATTTGCATATACGATACAAGGCTGTTAGAGAGATAATTGGAATTAATTTGACTGTAAACACAAAGA
TATTAGTACAAAATACGTGACGTAGAAAGTAATAATTTCTTGGGTAGTTTGCAGTTTTAAAATTATGTTT
TAAAATGGACTATCATATGCTTACCGTAACTTGAAAGTATTTCGATTTCTTGGCTTTATATATCTTGTGG
AAAGGACGAAACACCGGGAAGACCAAATCTATGGTGTTTTAGAGCTAGAAATAGCAAGTTAAAATAAGGC
TAGTCCGTTATCAACTTGAAAAAGTGGCACCGAGTCGGTGCTTTTTTGTTTTAGAGCTAGAAATAGCAAG
TTAAAATAAGGCTAGTCCGTTTTTAGCGCGTGCGCCAATTCTGCAGACAAATGGCTCTAGCGAGGGCCTA
TTTCCCATGATTCCTTCATATTTGCATATACGATACAAGGCTGTTAGAGAGATAATTGGAATTAATTTGA
CTGTAAACACAAAGATATTAGTACAAAATACGTGACGTAGAAAGTAATAATTTCTTGGGTAGTTTGCAGT
TTTAAAATTATGTTTTAAAATGGACTATCATATGCTTACCGTAACTTGAAAGTATTTCGATTTCTTGGCT
TTATATATCTTGTGGAAAGGACGAAACACCGTTAGCAATGGAACACCAGGAGTTTTAGAGCTAGAAATAG
CAAGTTAAAATAAGGCTAGTCCGTTATCAACTTGAAAAAGTGGCACCGAGTCGGTGCTTTTTTGTTTTAG
AGCTAGAAATAGCAAGTTAAAATAAGGCTAGTCCGTTTTTAGCGCGTGCGCCAATTCTGCAGACAAATGG
CTCTAGAACAACAACAATTGCATTCATTTTATGTTTCAGGTTCAGGGGGAGATGTGGGAGGTTTTTTAAA
GCGGCCGCAGGAACCCCTAGTGATGGAGTTGGCCACTCCCTCTCTGCGCGCTCGCTCGCTCACTGAGGCC
GGGCGACCAAAGGTCGCCCGACGCCCGGGCTTTGCCCGGGCGGCCTCAGTGAGCGAGCGAGCGCGCAGCT
GCCTGCAGGGGCGCCTGATGCGGTATTTTCTCCTTACGCATCTGTGCGGTATTTCACACCGCATA
[95 nt withheld, positions 2516-2610]
T
[46 nt withheld, positions 2612-2657]
C
[141 nt withheld, positions 2659-2799]
CCTTTGACGTTGGAGTCCACGTTCTTT
[37 nt withheld, positions 2827-2863]
ACTCTATCTCGGGCTATTCTTTTGATTTATAAGGGATTTTGCCGATTTCGGTCTATTGGTTAAAAAATGA
GCTGATTTAACAAAAATTTAACGCGAATTTTAACAAAATATTAACGTTTACAATTTTATGGTGCACTCTC
AGTACAATCTGCTCTGATGCCGCATAGTTAAGCCAGCCCCGACACCCGCCAACACCCGCTGACGCGCCCT
GACGGGCTTGTCTGCTCCCGGCATCCGCTTACAGACAAGCTGTGACCGTCTCCGGGAGCTGCATGTGTCA
GAGGTTTTCACCGTCATCACCGAAACGCGCGAGACGAAAGGGCCTCGTGATACGCCTATTTTTATAGGTT
AATGTCATGATAATAATGGTTTCTTAGACGTCAGGTGGCACTTTTCGGGGAAATGTGCGCGGAACCCCTA
TTTGTTTATTTTTCTAAATACATTCAAATATGTATCCGCTCATGAGACAATAACCCTGATAAATGCTTCA
ATAATATTGAAAAAGGAAGAGTATGAGTATTCAACATTTCCGTGTCGCCCTTATTCCCTTTTTTGCGGCA
TTTTGCCTTCCTGTTTTTGCTCACCCAGAAACGCTGGTGAAAGTAAAAGATGCTGAAGATCAGTTGGGTG
CACGAGTGGGTTACATCGAACTGGATCTCAACAGCGGTAAGATCCTTGAGAGTTTTCGCCCCGAAGAACG
TTTTCCAATGATGAGCACTTTTAAAGTTCTGCTATGTGGCGCGGTATTATCCCGTATTGACGCCGGGCAA
GAGCAACTCGGTCGCCGCATACACTATTCTCAGAATGACTTGGTTGAGTACTCACCAGTCACAGAAAAGC
ATCTTACGGATGGCATGACAGTAAGAGAATTATGCAGTGCTGCCATAACCATGAGTGATAACACTGCGGC
CAACTTACTTCTGACAACGATCGGAGGACCGAAGGAGCTAACCGCTTTTTTGCACAACATGGGGGATCAT
GTAACTCGCCTTGATCGTTGGGAACCGGAGCTGAATGAAGCCATACCAAACGACGAGCGTGACACCACGA
TGCCTGTAGCAATGGCAACAACGTTGCGCAAACTATTAACTGGCGAACTACTTACTCTAGCTTCCCGGCA
ACAATTAATAGACTGGATGGAGGCGGATAAAGTTGCAGGACCACTTCTGCGCTCGGCCCTTCCGGCTGGC
TGGTTTATTGCTGATAAATCTGGAGCCGGTGAGCGTGGGTCTCGCGGTATCATTGCAGCACTGGGGCCAG
ATGGTAAGCCCTCCCGTATCGTAGTTATCTACACGACGGGGAGTCAGGCAACTATGGATGAACGAAATAG
ACAGATCGCTGAGATAGGTGCCTCACTGATTAAGCATTGGTAACTGTCAGACCAAGTTTACTCATATATA
CTTTAGATTGATTTAAAACTTCATTTTTAATTTAAAAGGATCTAGGTGAAGATCCTTTTTGATAATCTCA
TGACCAAAATCCCTTAACGTGAGTTTTCGTTCCACTGAGCGTCAGACCCCGTAGAAAAGATCAAAGGATC
TTCTTGAGATCCTTTTTTTCTGCGCGTAATCTGCTGCTTGCAAACAAAAAAACCACCGCTACCAGCGGTG
GTTTGTTTGCCGGATCAAGAGCTACCAACTCTTTTTCCGAAGGTAACTGGCTTCAGCAGAGCGCAGATAC
CAAATACTGTTCTTCTAGTGTAGCCGTAGTTAGGCCACCACTTCAAGAACTCTGTAGCACCGCCTACATA
CCTCGCTCTGCTAATCCTGTTACCAGTGGCTGCTGCCAGTGGCGATAAGTCGTGTCTTACCGGGTTGGAC
TCAAGACGATAGTTACCGGATAAGGCGCAGCGGTCGGGCTGAACGGGGGGTTCGTGCACACAGCCCAGCT
TGGAGCGAACGACCTACACCGAACTGAGATACCTACAGCGTGAGCTATGAGAAAGCGCCACGCTTCCCGA
AGGGAGAAAGGCGGACAGGTATCCGGTAAGCGGCAGGGTCGGAACAGGAGAGCGCACGAGGGAGCTTCCA
GGGGGAAACGCCTGGTATCTTTATAGTCCTGTCGGGTTTCGCCACCTCTGACTTGAGCGTCGATTTTTGT
GATGCTCGTCAGGGGGGCGGAGCCTATGGAAAAACGCCAGCAACGCGGCCTTTTTACGGTTCCTGGCCTT
TTGCTGGCCTTTTGCTCACATGT
